>Addgene plasmid #110015 | pHH0103_GRB2_SH3 | addgene full sequence | sequence record 215927 | Addgene NGS Result
TTGACAATTAATCATCGGCTCGTATAATGTGTGGAATTGTGAGCGGATAACAATTTCACACAGGAAACAG
CCAGTCCGTTTAGGTGTTTTCACGAGCACTTCACCAACAAGGACCATAGATTATGAAAATCGAAGAACAC
CATCACCATCACCATTCCAGCGGTAAGCTTATGTCCCCTATACTAGGTTATTGGAAAATTAAGGGCCTTG
TGCAACCCACTCGACTTCTTTTGGAATATCTTGAAGAAAAATATGAAGAGCATTTGTATGAGCGCGATGA
AGGTGATAAATGGCGAAACAAAAAGTTTGAATTGGGTTTGGAGTTTCCCAATCTTCCTTATTATATTGAT
GGTGATGTTAAATTAACACAGTCTATGGCCATCATACGTTATATAGCTGACAAGCACAACATGTTGGGTG
GTTGTCCAAAAGAGCGTGCAGAGATTTCAATGCTTGAAGGAGCGGTTTTGGATATTAGATACGGTGTTTC
GAGAATTGCATATAGTAAAGACTTTGAAACTCTCAAAGTTGATTTTCTTAGCAAGCTACCTGAAATGCTG
AAAATGTTCGAAGATCGTTTATGTCATAAAACATATTTAAATGGTGATCATGTAACCCATCCTGACTTCA
TGTTGTATGACGCTCTTGATGTTGTTTTATACATGGACCCAATGTGCCTGGATGCGTTCCCAAAATTAGT
TTGTTTTAAAAAACGTATTGAAGCTATCCCACAAATTGATAAGTACTTGAAATCCAGCAAGTATATAGCA
TGGCCTTTGCAGGGCTGGCAAGCCACGTTTGGTGGTGGCGACCATCCTCCAAAATCGGATCTGGAAGTTC
TGTTCCAGGGGCCCCTGTCCAGCGGTCTGGTTCCGCGTGGTTCCGGTACCGCGGCCCAGCCGGCCATGGA
AGCGATTGCCAAATATGATTTTAAAGCAACCGCTGATGACGAACTGAGCTTCAAACGTGGCGATATCCTG
AAAGTGCTGAACGAAGAATGCGACCAGAATTGGTATAAAGCCGAACTGAACGGCAAAGACGGTTTCATCC
CGAAAAACTACATCGAAATGAAACCGCATGCGGCCGCATA
[142 nt withheld, positions 1091-1232]
C
[98 nt withheld, positions 1234-1331]
AGTTTGTACTGGTGACGAAACTCAGTGTCTAGCTAGAGTGGC
[149 nt withheld, positions 1374-1522]
T
[41 nt withheld, positions 1524-1564]
T
[62 nt withheld, positions 1566-1627]
A
[35 nt withheld, positions 1629-1663]
CCTCCCTCAATCGGTTGAATGTCGCCCTTTTGTCTTTGGCGCTGGTAAACCATATGAA
[86 nt withheld, positions 1722-1807]
T
[54 nt withheld, positions 1809-1862]
CTAGCGCCGCCCTATACCTTGTCTGCCTCCCCGCGTTGCGTCGCGGTGCATGGAGCCGGGCCACCTCGAC
CTGAATGGAAGCCGGCGGCACCTCGCTAACGGATTCACCACTCCAAGAATTGGAGCCAATCAATTCTTGC
GGAGAACTGTGAATGCGCAAACCAACCCTTGGCAGAACATATCCATCGCGTCCGCCATCTCCAGCAGCCG
CACGCGGCGCATCTCGGGCAGCGTTGGGTCCTGGCCACGGGTGCGCATGATCGTGCTCCTGTCGTTGAGG
ACCCGGCTAGGCTGGCGGGGTTGCCTTACTGGTTAGCAGAATGAATCACCGATACGCGAGCGAACGTGAA
GCGACTGCTGCTGCAAAACGTCTGCGACCTGAGCAACAACATGAATGGTCTTCGGTTTCCGTGTTTCGTA
AAGTCTGGAAACGCGGAAGTCAGCGCCCTGCACCATTATGTTCCGGATCTGCATCGCAGGATGCTGCTGG
CTACCCTGTGGAACACCTACATCTGTATTAACGAAGCGCTGGCATTGACCCTGAGTGATTTTTCTCTGGT
CCCGCCGCATCCATACCGCCAGTTGTTTACCCTCACAACGTTCCAGTAACCGGGCATGTTCATCATCAGT
AACCCGTATCGTGAGCATCCTCTCTCGTTTCATCGGTATCATTACCCCCATGAACAGAAATCCCCCTTAC
ACGGAGGCATCAGTGACCAAACAGGAAAAAACCGCCCTTAACATGGCCCGCTTTATCAGAAGCCAGACAT
TAACGCTTCTGGAGAAACTCAACGAGCTGGACGCGGATGAACAGGCAGACATCTGTGAATCGCTTCACGA
CCACGCTGATGAGCTTTACCGCAGGATCCGCGAAATTGTAAGCGTTAATATTTTGTTAAAATTCGCGTTA
AATTTTTGTTAAATCAGCTCATTTTTTAACCAATAGGCCGAAATCGGCAAAATCCCTTATAAATCAAAAG
AATAGACCGAGATAGGGT
[37 nt withheld, positions 2861-2897]
AAAGAACGTGGACTCCAACGTCAAAGG
[49 nt withheld, positions 2925-2973]
T
[91 nt withheld, positions 2975-3065]
G
[124 nt withheld, positions 3067-3190]
CGCGGATCCTGCCTCGCGCGTTTCGGTGATGACGGTGAAAACCTCTGACACATGCAGCTCCCGGAGACGG
TCACAGCTTGTCTGTAAGCGGATGCCGGGAGCAGACAAGCCCGTCAGGGCGCGTCAGCGGGTGTTGGCGG
GTGTCGGGGCGCAGCCATGACCCAGTCACGTAGCGATAGCGGAGTGTATACTGGCTTAACTATGCGGCAT
CAGAGCAGATTGTACTGAGAGTGCACCATATGCGGTGTGAAATACCGCACAGATGCGTAAGGAGAAAATA
CCGCATCAGGCGCTCTTCCGCTTCCTCGCTCACTGACTCGCTGCGCTCGGTCGTTCGGCTGCGGCGAGCG
GTATCAGCTCACTCAAAGGCGGTAATACGGTTATCCACAGAATCAGGGGATAACGCAGGAAAGAACATGT
GAGCAAAAGGCCAGCAAAAGGCCAGGAACCGTAAAAAGGCCGCGTTGCTGGCGTTTTTCCATAGGCTCCG
CCCCCCTGACGAGCATCACAAAAATCGACGCTCAAGTCAGAGGTGGCGAAACCCGACAGGACTATAAAGA
TACCAGGGTTTCCCCCTGGAAGCTCCCTCGTGCGCTCTCCTGTTCCGACCCTGCCGCTTACCGGATACCT
GTCCGCCTTTCTCCCTTCGGGAAGCGTGGCGCTTTCTCATAGCTCACGCTGTAGGTATCTCAGTTCGGTG
TAGGTCGTTCGCTCCAAGCTGGGCTGTGTGCACGAACCCCCCGTTCAGCCCGACCGCTGCGCCTTATCCG
GTAACTATCGTCTTGAGTCCAACCCGGTAAGACACGACTTATCGCCACTGGCAGCAGCCACTGGTAACAG
GATTAGCAGAGCGAGGTATGTAGGCGGTGCTACAGAGTTCTTGAAGTGGTGGCCTAACTACGGCTACACT
AGAAGGACAGTATTTGGTATCTGCGCTCTGCTGAAGCCAGTTACCTTCGGAAAAAGAGTTGGTAGCTCTT
GATCCGGCAAACAAACCACCGCTGGTAGCGGTGGTTTTTTTGTTTGCAAGCAGCAGATTACGCGCAGAAA
AAAAGGATCTCAAGAAGATCCTTTGATCTTTTCTACGGGGTCTGACGCTCAGTGGAACGAAAACTCACGT
TAAGGGATTTTGGTCATGAGATTATCAAAAAGGATCTTCACCTAGATCCTTTTAAATTAAAAATGAAGTT
TTAAATCAATCTAAAGTATATATGAGTAAACTTGGTCTGACAGTTACCAATGCTTAATCAGTGAGGCACC
TATCTCAGCGATCTGTCTATTTCGTTCATCCATAGTTGCCTGACTCCCCGTCGTGTAGATAACTACGATA
CGGGAGGGCTTACCATCTGGCCCCAGTGCTGCAATGATACCGCGAGACCCACGCTCACCGGCTCCAGATT
TATCAGCAATAAACCAGCCAGCCGGAAGGGCCGAGCGCAGAAGTGGTCCTGCAACTTTATCCGCCTCCAT
CCAGTCTATTAATTGTTGCCGGGAAGCTAGAGTAAGTAGTTCGCCAGTTAATAGTTTGCGCAACGTTGTT
GCCATTGCTGCAGGCATCGTGGTGTCACGCTCGTCGTTTGGTATGGCTTCATTCAGCTCCGGTTCCCAAC
GATCAAGGCGAGTTACATGATCCCCCATGTTGTGCAAAAAAGCGGTTAGCTCCTTCGGTCCTCCGATCGT
TGTCAGAAGTAAGTTGGCCGCAGTGTTATCACTCATGGTTATGGCAGCACTGCATAATTCTCTTACTGTC
ATGCCATCCGTAAGATGCTTTTCTGTGACTGGTGAGTACTCAACCAAGTCATTCTGAGAATAGTGTATGC
GGCGACCGAGTTGCTCTTGCCCGGCGTCAACACGGGATAATACCGCGCCACATAGCAGAACTTTAAAAGT
GCTCATCATTGGAAAACGTTCTTCGGGGCGAAAACTCTCAAGGATCTTACCGCTGTTGAGATCCAGTTCG
ATGTAACCCACTCGTGCACCCAACTGATCTTCAGCATCTTTTACTTTCACCAGCGTTTCTGGGTGAGCAA
AAACAGGAAGGCAAAATGCCGCAAAAAAGGGAATAAGGGCGACACGGAAATGTTGAATACTCATACTCTT
CCTTTTTCAATATTATTGAAGCATTTATCAGGGTTATTGTCTCATGAGCGGATACATATTTGAATGTATT
TAGAAAAATAAACAAATAGGGGTTCCGCGCACATTTCCCCGAAAAGTGCCACCTGACGTCTAAGAAACCA
TTATTATCATGACATTAACCTATAAAAATAGGCGTATCACGAGGCCCTTTCGTCTTCAAGAATTCCCGAC
ACCATCGAATGGTGCAAAACCTTTCGCGGTATGGCATGATAGCGCCCGGAAGAGAGTCAATTCAGGGTGG
TGAATGTGAAACCAGTAACGTTATACGATGTCGCAGAGTATGCCGGTGTCTCTTATCAGACCGTTTCCCG
CGTGGTGAACCAGGCCAGCCACGTTTCTGCGAAAACGCGGGAAAAAGTGGAAGCGGCGATGGCGGAGCTG
AATTACATTCCCAACCGCGTGGCACAACAACTGGCGGGCAAACAGTCGTTGCTGATTGGCGTTGCCACCT
CCAGTCTGGCCCTGCACGCGCCGTCGCAAATTGTCGCGGCGATTAAATCTCGCGCCGATCAACTGGGTGC
CAGCGTGGTGGTGTCGATGGTAGAACGAAGCGGCGTCGAAGCCTGTAAAGCGGCGGTGCACAATCTTCTC
GCGCAACGCGTCAGTGGGCTGATCATTAACTATCCGCTGGATGACCAGGATGCCATTGCTGTGGAAGCTG
CCTGCACTAATGTTCCGGCGTTATTTCTTGATGTCTCTGACCAGACACCCATCAACAGTATTATTTTCTC
CCATGAAGACGGTACGCGACTGGGCGTGGAGCATCTGGTCGCATTGGGTCACCAGCAAATCGCGCTGTTA
GCGGGCCCATTAAGTTCTGTCTCGGCGCGTCTGCGTCTGGCTGGCTGGCATAAATATCTCACTCGCAATC
AAATTCAGCCGATAGCGGAACGGGAAGGCGACTGGAGTGCCATGTCCGGTTTTCAACAAACCATGCAAAT
GCTGAATGAGGGCATCGTTCCCACTGCGATGCTGGTTGCCAACGATCAGATGGCGCTGGGCGCAATGCGC
GCCATTACCGAGTCCGGGCTGCGCGTTGGTGCGGATATCTCGGTAGTGGGATACGACGATACCGAAGACA
GCTCATGTTATATCCCGCCGTTAACCACCATCAAACAGGATTTTCGCCTGCTGGGGCAAACCAGCGTGGA
CCGCTTGCTGCAACTCTCTCAGGGCCAGGCGGTGAAGGGCAATCAGCTGTTGCCCGTCTCACTGGTGAAA
AGAAAAACCACCCTGGCGCCCAATACGCAAACCGCCTCTCCCCGCGCGTTGGCCGATTCATTAATGCAGC
TGGCACGACAGGTTTCCCGACTGGAAAGCGGGCAGTGAGCGCAACGCAATTAATGTAAGTTAGCTCACTC
ATTAGGCACAATTCTCATGTTTGACAGCTTATCATCGACTGCACGGTGCACCAATGCTTCTGGCGTCAGG
CAGCCATCGGAAGCTGTGGTATGGCTGTGCAGGTCGTAAATCACTGCATAATTCGTGTCGCTCAAGGCGC
ACTCCCGTTCTGGATAATGTTTTTTGCGCCGACATCATAACGGTTCTGGCAAATATTCTGAAATGAGCTG
Features (pLannotate 1.2.2; 21 found; start..end, strand, type, name):
      1..29      +  promoter       tac promoter: strong E. coli promoter; hybrid between the trp and lac UV5 promoters
     37..53      +  protein_bind   lac operator: The lac repressor binds to the lac operator to inhibit transcription in E. coli. This inhibition can be relieved by adding lactose or isopropyl-β-D-thiogalactopyranoside (IPTG). lac repressor encoded by lacI
    138..155     +  CDS            6xHis: 6xHis affinity tag
    171..824     +  CDS            GST26_SCHJA: Experimental evidence at protein level: Swiss-Prot protein existence level 1. GST isoenzymes appear to play a central role in the parasite detoxification system. Other functions are also suspected including a role in increasing the solubility of haematin in the parasite gut. From Schistosoma japonicum (Blood fluke).
    906..1079    +  CDS            GRAPL (fragment): GRAPL_HUMAN - Experimental evidence at protein level: Swiss-Prot protein existence level 1. From Homo sapiens (Human).
   1095..1142    +  terminator     fd terminator (sequence withheld): central terminator from bacteriophage fd (Otsuka and Kunisawa, 1982)
   1147..1359    +  CDS            M13 gene III (fragment) (sequence partly withheld): pIII; III; minor coat protein
   1374..1844    +  CDS            M13 gene III (fragment) (sequence partly withheld): pIII; III; minor coat protein
   1866..1936    +  CDS            TcR (fragment): tetracycline efflux protein; tet; confers resistance to tetracycline
   2178..2558    -  CDS            YPB1_ECOLX: Protein predicted: Swiss-Prot protein existence level 4. From Escherichia coli.
   2575..2726    +  CDS            rop (fragment): Rop protein, which maintains plasmids at low copy number; rop
   2762..3190    -  rep_origin     f1 ori (sequence partly withheld): f1 bacteriophage origin of replication; arrow indicates direction of (+) strand synthesis
   3199..3238    +  CDS            rop (fragment): Rop protein, which maintains plasmids at low copy number; rop
   3340..3480    +  misc_feature   bom: basis of mobility region from pBR322
   3666..4253    -  rep_origin     ori: high-copy-number ColE1/pMB1/pBR322/pUC origin of replication
   4424..5284    -  CDS            AmpR: β-lactamase; bla; confers resistance to ampicillin, carbenicillin, and related antibiotics
   5285..5389    -  promoter       AmpR promoter: bla
   5498..5575    +  promoter       lacIq promoter: lacI (mutant); In the lacIq allele, a single base change in the promoter boosts expression of the lacI gene about 10-fold.
   5576..6658    +  CDS            lacI: lac repressor; lacI; The lac repressor binds to the lac operator to inhibit transcription in E. coli. This inhibition can be relieved by adding lactose or isopropyl-β-D-thiogalactopyranoside (IPTG).
   6671..6692    +  protein_bind   CAP binding site: CAP binding activates transcription in the presence of cAMP. E. coli catabolite activator protein
   6711..6728    +  promoter       tet promoter (fragment): E. coli promoter for tetracycline efflux protein gene
