[The description below was written by a language model from this plasmid's Addgene catalogue record and pLannotate feature annotations shown in this document.]
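Description:
pHH0103_GRB2_SH3 is a 6.9 kb bacterial expression plasmid built on the pHH0103 backbone for producing and purifying an SH3 domain of human GRB2 in E. coli. It replicates from a ColE1/pBR322-type origin, with the pBR322 bom region nearby, and is selected with ampicillin through the β-lactamase gene and its native promoter. The catalogue lists it as low copy. The annotation detects only fragments of rop, which are interrupted by an f1 phage origin. That origin would in principle allow single-stranded DNA production with helper phage.

Expression is driven by the strong hybrid tac promoter followed by a lac operator. The plasmid carries its own lacI gene under the up-regulated lacIq promoter, so transcription is repressed until it is induced with IPTG. The reading frame begins with a 6xHis tag, continues through Schistosoma japonicum glutathione S-transferase, and ends with a short insert of about 174 bp cloned between SfiI and NotI sites. The automated annotation labels this segment as a fragment of GRAPL, a GRB2-related adaptor. This most likely reflects homology between SH3 domains rather than a different insert, although the record does not say which of GRB2's SH3 domains is present. The dual His/GST tags offer two routes for affinity purification or immobilisation.

Downstream of the insert lie an fd terminator and fragments of M13 gene III, along with remnants of the tetracycline resistance gene and its promoter. These suggest the backbone descends from a phage-display phagemid, and they do not appear to be part of the expressed fusion. The plasmid belongs to a collection made for a large-scale survey of high-affinity ligands for peptide recognition modules.
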