Addgene plasmid #110015: pHH0103_GRB2_SH3
Purpose: Protein expression and purification of GRB2_SH3
Depositing lab: Sachdev Sidhu. Depositing organization: University of Toronto. Publication: Large-scale survey and database of high affinity ligands for peptide recognition modules. Teyra J, Kelil A, Jain S, Helmy M, Jajodia R, Hooda Y, Gu J, D'Cruz AA, Nicholson SE, Min J, Sudol M, Kim PM, Bader GD, Sidhu SS. Mol Syst Biol. 2020 Dec;16(12):e9310. doi: 10.15252/msb.20199310. PubMed 33438817.
Backbone
  Vector backbone: pHH0103
  Vector type: Bacterial Expression
Growth in bacteria
  Bacterial resistance: Ampicillin, 100 μg/mL
  Growth temperature: 37°C
  Growth strain: DH5alpha
  Copy number: Low Copy
Gene/Insert
  Gene/Insert name: GRB2_SH3
  Species: H. sapiens (human)
  Entrez Gene: GRB2 (a.k.a. ASH, EGFRBP-GRB2, Grb3-3, MST084, MSTP084, NCKAP2)
  Cloning method: Restriction Enzyme; 5′ cloning site Sfi1 (unknown if destroyed); 3′ cloning site Not1 (unknown if destroyed)
Terms and licenses: Academic/Nonprofit Terms; Industry Terms: Not Available to Industry
How to cite: pHH0103_GRB2_SH3 was a gift from Sachdev Sidhu (Addgene plasmid # 110015 ; http://n2t.net/addgene:110015 ; RRID:Addgene_110015)
