>Addgene plasmid #110015 | pHH0103_GRB2_SH3 | depositor partial sequence | sequence record 206967 | pHH0103_GRB2_SH3 sequence 195 bps
GGCCCAGCCGGCCATGGAAGCGATTGCCAAATATGATTTTAAAGCAACCGCTGATGACGAACTGAGCTTC
AAACGTGGCGATATCCTGAAAGTGCTGAACGAAGAATGCGACCAGAATTGGTATAAAGCCGAACTGAACG
GCAAAGACGGTTTCATCCCGAAAAACTACATCGAAATGAAACCGCATGCGGCCGC
